>Addgene plasmid #58905 | pCMV HA hRB-wt | addgene full sequence | sequence record 448496 | Addgene NGS Result
GCGATTAAGTTGGGTAACGCCAGGGTTTTCCCAGTCACGACGTTGTAAAACGACGGCCAGTGAGTTCGAG
CTTGCATGCCTGCAGGTCGTTACATAACTTACGGTAAATGGCCCGCCTGGCTGACCGCCCAACGACCCCC
GCCCATTGACGTCAATAATGACGTATGTTCCCATAGTAACGCCAATAGGGACTTTCCATTGACGTCAATG
GGTGGAGTATTTACGGTAAACTGCCCACTTGGCAGTACATCAAGTGTATCATATGCCAAGTACGCCCCCT
ATTGACGTCAATGACGGTAAATGGCCCGCCTGGCATTATGCCCAGTACATGACCTTATGGGACTTTCCTA
CTTGGCAGTACATCTACGTATTAGTCATCGCTATTACCATGGTGATGCGGTTTTGGCAGTACATCAATGG
GCGTGGATAGCGGTTTGACTCACGGGGATTTCCAAGTCTCCACCCCATTGACGTCAATGGGAGTTTGTTT
TGGCACCAAAATCAACGGGACTTTCCAAAATGTCGTAACAACTCCGCCCCATTGACGCAAATGGGCGGTA
GGCGTGTACGGTGGGAGGTCTATATAAGCAGAGCTCGTTTAGTGAACCGTCAGATCGCCTGGAGACGCCA
TCCACGCTGTTTTGACCTCCATAGAAGACACCGGGACCGATCCAGCCTCCGGACTCTAGAGGATCCGGTA
CTAGAGGAACTGAAAAACCAGAAAGTTAACTGGTAAGTTTAGTCTTTTTGTCTTTTATTTCAGGTCCCGG
ATCCGGTGGTGGTGCAAATCAAAGAACTGCTCCTCAGTGGATGTTGCCTTTACTTCTAGGCCTGTACGGA
AGTGTTACTTCTGCTCTAAAAGCTGCGGAATTGTACCCGCGGGCCCACCATGTACCCATACGATGTTCCA
GATTACGCTCTTATGGCCATGGAGGCCCGAATTCGGTCGACCCCGCCCAAAACCCCCCGAAAAACGGCCG
CCACCGCCGCCGCTGCCGCCGCGGAACCCCCGGCACCGCCGCCGCCGCCCCCTCCTGAGGAGGACCCAGA
GCAGGACAGCGGCCCGGAGGACCTGCCTCTCGTCAGGCTTGAGTTTGAAGAAACAGAAGAACCTGATTTT
ACTGCATTATGTCAGAAATTAAAGATACCAGATCATGTCAGAGAGAGAGCTTGGTTAACTTGGGAGAAAG
TTTCATCTGTGGATGGAGTATTGGGAGGTTATATTCAAAAGAAAAAGGAACTGTGGGGAATCTGTATCTT
TATTGCAGCAGTTGACCTAGATGAGATGTCGTTCACTTTTACTGAGCTACAGAAAAACATAGAAATCAGT
GTCCATAAATTCTTTAACTTACTAAAAGAAATTGATACCAGTACCAAAGTTGATAATGCTATGTCAAGAC
TGTTGAAGAAGTATGATGTATTGTTTGCACTCTTCAGCAAATTGGAAAGGACATGTGAACTTATATATTT
GACACAACCCAGCAGTTCGATATCTACTGAAATAAATTCTGCATTGGTGCTAAAAGTTTCTTGGATCACA
TTTTTATTAGCTAAAGGGGAAGTATTACAAATGGAAGATGATCTGGTGATTTCATTTCAGTTAATGCTAT
GTGTCCTTGACTATTTTATTAAACTCTCACCTCCCATGTTGCTCAAAGAACCATATAAAACAGCTGTTAT
ACCCATTAATGGTTCACCTCGAACACCCAGGCGAGGTCAGAACAGGAGTGCACGGATAGCAAAACAACTA
GAAAATGATACAAGAATTATTGAAGTTCTCTGTAAAGAACATGAATGTAATATAGATGAGGTGAAAAATG
TTTATTTCAAAAATTTTATACCTTTTATGAATTCTCTTGGACTTGTAACATCTAATGGACTTCCAGAGGT
TGAAAATCTTTCTAAACGATACGAAGAAATTTATCTTAAAAATAAAGATCTAGATGCAAGATTATTTTTG
GATCATGATAAAACTCTTCAGACTGATTCTATAGACAGTTTTGAAACACAGAGAACACCACGAAAAAGTA
ACCTTGATGAAGAGGTGAATGTAATTCCTCCACACACTCCAGTTAGGACTGTTATGAACACTATCCAACA
ATTAATGATGATTTTAAATTCAGCAAGTGATCAACCTTCAGAAAATCTGATTTCCTATTTTAACAACTGC
ACAGTGAATCCAAAAGAAAGTATACTGAAAAGAGTGAAGGATATAGGATACATCTTTAAAGAGAAATTTG
CTAAAGCTGTGGGACAGGGTTGTGTCGAAATTGGATCACAGCGATACAAACTTGGAGTTCGCTTGTATTA
CCGAGTAATGGAATCCATGCTTAAATCAGAAGAAGAACGATTATCCATTCAAAATTTTAGCAAACTTCTG
AATGACAACATTTTTCATATGTCTTTATTGGCGTGCGCTCTTGAGGTTGTAATGGCCACATATAGCAGAA
GTACATCTCAGAATCTTGATTCTGGAACAGATTTGTCTTTCCCATGGATTCTGAATGTGCTTAATTTAAA
AGCCTTTGATTTTTACAAAGTGATCGAAAGTTTTATCAAAGCAGAAGGCAACTTGACAAGAGAAATGATA
AAACATTTAGAACGATGTGAACATCGAATCATGGAATCCCTTGCATGGCTCTCAGATTCACCTTTATTTG
ATCTTATTAAACAATCAAAGGACCGAGAAGGACCAACTGATCACCTTGAATCTGCTTGTCCTCTTAATCT
TCCTCTCCAGAATAATCACACTGCAGCAGATATGTATCTTTCTCCTGTAAGATCTCCAAAGAAAAAAGGT
TCAACTACGCGTGTAAATTCTACTGCAAATGCAGAGACACAAGCAACCTCAGCCTTCCAGACCCAGAAGC
CATTGAAATCTACCTCTCTTTCACTGTTTTATAAAAAAGTGTATCGGCTAGCCTATCTCCGGCTAAATAC
ACTTTGTGAACGCCTTCTGTCTGAGCACCCAGAATTAGAACATATCATCTGGACCCTTTTCCAGCACACC
CTGCAGAATGAGTATGAACTCATGAGAGACAGGCATTTGGACCAAATTATGATGTGTTCCATGTATGGCA
TATGCAAAGTGAAGAATATAGACCTTAAATTCAAAATCATTGTAACAGCATACAAGGATCTTCCTCATGC
TGTTCAGGAGACATTCAAACGTGTTTTGATCAAAGAAGAGGAGTATGATTCTATTATAGTATTCTATAAC
TCGGTCTTCATGCAGAGACTGAAAACAAATATTTTGCAGTATGCTTCCACCAGGCCCCCTACCTTGTCAC
CAATACCTCACATTCCTCGAAGCCCTTACAAGTTTCCTAGTTCACCCTTACGGATTCCTGGAGGGAACAT
CTATATTTCACCCCTGAAGAGTCCATATAAAATTTCAGAAGGTCTGCCAACACCAACAAAAATGACTCCA
AGATCAAGAATCTTAGTATCAATTGGTGAATCATTCGGGACTTCTGAGAAGTTCCAGAAAATAAATCAGA
TGGTATGTAACAGCGACCGTGTGCTCAAAAGAAGTGCTGAAGGAAGCAACCCTCCTAAACCACTGAAAAA
ACTACGCTTTGATATTGAAGGATCAGATGAAGCAGATGGAAGTAAACATCTCCCAGGAGAGTCCAAATTT
CAGCAGAAACTGGCAGAAATGACTTCTACTCGAACACGAATGCAAAAGCAGAAAATGAATGATAGCATGG
ATACCTCAAACAAGGAAGAGAAATGAGGTACCGCGGCCGCGGGGATCCAGACATGATAAGATACATTGAT
GAGTTTGGACAAACCACAACTAGAATGCAGTGAAAAAAATGCTTTATTTGTGAAATTTGTGATGCTATTG
CTTTATTTGTAACCATTATAAGCTGCAATAAACAAGTTAACAACAACAATTGCATTCATTTTATGTTTCA
GGTTCAGGGGGAGGTGTGGGAGGTTTTTTCGGATCCTCTAGAGTCGATCTGCAGGCATGCTAGCTTGGCG
TAATCATGGTCATAGCTGTTTCCTGTGTGAAATTGTTATCCGCTCACAATTCCACACAACATACGAGCCG
GAAGCATAAAGTGTAAAGCCTGGGGTGCCTAATGAGTGAGCTAACTCACATTAATTGCGTTGCGCTCACT
GCCCGCTTTCCAGTCGGGAAACCTGTCGTGCCAGCTGCATTAATGAATCGGCCAACGCGCGGGGAGAGGC
GGTTTGCGTATTGGGCGCTCTTCCGCTTCCTCGCTCACTGACTCGCTGCGCTCGGTCGTTCGGCTGCGGC
GAGCGGTATCAGCTCACTCAAAGGCGGTAATACGGTTATCCACAGAATCAGGGGATAACGCAGGAAAGAA
CATGTGAGCAAAAGGCCAGCAAAAGGCCAGGAACCGTAAAAAGGCCGCGTTGCTGGCGTTTTTCCATAGG
CTCCGCCCCCCTGACGAGCATCACAAAAATCGACGCTCAAGTCAGAGGTGGCGAAACCCGACAGGACTAT
AAAGATACCAGGCGTTTCCCCCTGGAAGCTCCCTCGTGCGCTCTCCTGTTCCGACCCTGCCGCTTACCGG
ATACCTGTCCGCCTTTCTCCCTTCGGGAAGCGTGGCGCTTTCTCATAGCTCACGCTGTAGGTATCTCAGT
TCGGTGTAGGTCGTTCGCTCCAAGCTGGGCTGTGTGCACGAACCCCCCGTTCAGCCCGACCGCTGCGCCT
TATCCGGTAACTATCGTCTTGAGTCCAACCCGGTAAGACACGACTTATCGCCACTGGCAGCAGCCACTGG
TAACAGGATTAGCAGAGCGAGGTATGTAGGCGGTGCTACAGAGTTCTTGAAGTGGTGGCCTAACTACGGC
TACACTAGAAGAACAGTATTTGGTATCTGCGCTCTGCTGAAGCCAGTTACCTTCGGAAAAAGAGTTGGTA
GCTCTTGATCCGGCAAACAAACCACCGCTGGTAGCGGTGGTTTTTTTGTTTGCAAGCAGCAGATTACGCG
CAGAAAAAAAGGATCTCAAGAAGATCCTTTGATCTTTTCTACGGGGTCTGACGCTCAGTGGAACGAAAAC
TCACGTTAAGGGATTTTGGTCATGAGATTATCAAAAAGGATCTTCACCTAGATCCTTTTAAATTAAAAAT
GAAGTTTTAAATCAATCTAAAGTATATATGAGTAAACTTGGTCTGACAGTTACCAATGCTTAATCAGTGA
GGCACCTATCTCAGCGATCTGTCTATTTCGTTCATCCATAGTTGCCTGACTCCCCGTCGTGTAGATAACT
ACGATACGGGAGGGCTTACCATCTGGCCCCAGTGCTGCAATGATACCGCGAGACCCACGCTCACCGGCTC
CAGATTTATCAGCAATAAACCAGCCAGCCGGAAGGGCCGAGCGCAGAAGTGGTCCTGCAACTTTATCCGC
CTCCATCCAGTCTATTAATTGTTGCCGGGAAGCTAGAGTAAGTAGTTCGCCAGTTAATAGTTTGCGCAAC
GTTGTTGCCATTGCTACAGGCATCGTGGTGTCACGCTCGTCGTTTGGTATGGCTTCATTCAGCTCCGGTT
CCCAACGATCAAGGCGAGTTACATGATCCCCCATGTTGTGCAAAAAAGCGGTTAGCTCCTTCGGTCCTCC
GATCGTTGTCAGAAGTAAGTTGGCCGCAGTGTTATCACTCATGGTTATGGCAGCACTGCATAATTCTCTT
ACTGTCATGCCATCCGTAAGATGCTTTTCTGTGACTGGTGAGTACTCAACCAAGTCATTCTGAGAATAGT
GTATGCGGCGACCGAGTTGCTCTTGCCCGGCGTCAATACGGGATAATACCGCGCCACATAGCAGAACTTT
AAAAGTGCTCATCATTGGAAAACGTTCTTCGGGGCGAAAACTCTCAAGGATCTTACCGCTGTTGAGATCC
AGTTCGATGTAACCCACTCGTGCACCCAACTGATCTTCAGCATCTTTTACTTTCACCAGCGTTTCTGGGT
GAGCAAAAACAGGAAGGCAAAATGCCGCAAAAAAGGGAATAAGGGCGACACGGAAATGTTGAATACTCAT
ACTCTTCCTTTTTCAATATTATTGAAGCATTTATCAGGGTTATTGTCTCATGAGCGGATACATATTTGAA
TGTATTTAGAAAAATAAACAAATAGGGGTTCCGCGCACATTTCCCCGAAAAGTGCCACCTGACGTCTAAG
AAACCATTATTATCATGACATTAACCTATAAAAATAGGCGTATCACGAGGCCCTTTCGTCTCGCGCGTTT
CGGTGATGACGGTGAAAACCTCTGACACATGCAGCTCCCGGAGACGGTCACAGCTTGTCTGTAAGCGGAT
GCCGGGAGCAGACAAGCCCGTCAGGGCGCGTCAGCGGGTGTTGGCGGGTGTCGGGGCTGGCTTAACTATG
CGGCATCAGAGCAGATTGTACTGAGAGTGCACCATATGCGGTGTGAAATACCGCACAGATGCGTAAGGAG
AAAATACCGCATCAGGCGCCATTCGCCATTCAGGCTGCGCAACTGTTGGGAAGGGCGATCGGTGCGGGCC
TCTTCGCTATTACGCCAGCTGGCGAAAGGGGGATGTGCTGCAAG
Features (pLannotate 1.2.2; 17 found; start..end, strand, type, name):
     69..89      -  misc_feature   MCS (fragment): pUC18/19 multiple cloning site
     88..391     +  enhancer       CMV enhancer: human cytomegalovirus immediate early enhancer
    392..595     +  promoter       CMV promoter: human cytomegalovirus (CMV) immediate early promoter
    733..829     +  intron         SV40 intron: modified SV40 intron with splice donor and acceptor sites
    893..919     +  CDS            3xHA (fragment): three tandem HA epitope tags
    953..3733    +  CDS            RB1: RB_HUMAN - Experimental evidence at protein level: Swiss-Prot protein existence level 1. (Microbial infection) In case of viral infections, interactions with SV40 large T antigen, HPV E7 protein or adenovirus E1A protein induce the disassembly of RB1-E2F1 complex thereby disrupting RB1's activity. From Homo sapiens (Human).
   3754..3888    -  polyA_signal   SV40 poly(A) signal: SV40 polyadenylation signal
   4023..4039    -  protein_bind   lac operator: The lac repressor binds to the lac operator to inhibit transcription in E. coli. This inhibition can be relieved by adding lactose or isopropyl-β-D-thiogalactopyranoside (IPTG). lac repressor encoded by lacI
   4047..4077    -  promoter       lac promoter: promoter for the E. coli lac operon
   4092..4113    -  protein_bind   CAP binding site: CAP binding activates transcription in the presence of cAMP. E. coli catabolite activator protein
   4126..4218    -  CDS            lacI (fragment): lac repressor; lacI; The lac repressor binds to the lac operator to inhibit transcription in E. coli. This inhibition can be relieved by adding lactose or isopropyl-β-D-thiogalactopyranoside (IPTG).
   4401..4989    -  rep_origin     ori: high-copy-number ColE1/pMB1/pBR322/pUC origin of replication
   5160..6020    -  CDS            AmpR: β-lactamase; bla; confers resistance to ampicillin, carbenicillin, and related antibiotics
   6021..6125    -  promoter       AmpR promoter: bla
   6220..6255    +  CDS            rop (fragment): Rop protein, which maintains plasmids at low copy number; rop
   6357..6456    +  misc_feature   bom (fragment): basis of mobility region from pBR322
   6462..63      -  CDS            lacZα (fragment) (across the origin): LacZα fragment of β-galactosidase; lacZ fragment
