[The description below was written by a language model from this plasmid's Addgene catalogue record and pLannotate feature annotations shown in this document.]
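Description:
pCMV HA hRB-wt is a mammalian expression plasmid of about 6.6 kb, built on a Clontech pCMV backbone, that produces wild-type human retinoblastoma tumor suppressor protein (Rb, encoded by RB1) carrying an N-terminal HA epitope tag. It is maintained in E. coli through a high-copy ColE1/pUC-type origin of replication and selected with ampicillin via the β-lactamase gene and its own promoter. The annotated sequence also carries leftover pUC/pBR322-derived fragments (lac promoter and operator, CAP binding site, and partial lacZα, lacI, rop and bom sequences), which are backbone remnants rather than functional parts of the expression unit. No mammalian selection marker is annotated, so the plasmid appears best suited to transient transfection.

The expression cassette begins with the human cytomegalovirus immediate early enhancer and promoter, which drive strong constitutive transcription in most mammalian cell types. A modified SV40 intron with splice donor and acceptor sites follows; introns placed this way generally improve mRNA processing and expression. Next comes a short HA-coding segment, which the annotation tool matched as a fragment of a 3xHA tag and whose length is consistent with a single HA epitope. It lies just upstream of the RB1 open reading frame of roughly 2.8 kb. An SV40 polyadenylation signal lies downstream of the coding region, although it is annotated on the opposite strand.

The HA tag allows exogenous Rb to be detected or immunoprecipitated separately from the endogenous protein. The plasmid was deposited with a study of Rb mono-phosphorylation by cyclin D, where a wild-type construct such as this would plausibly serve as a reference, although the record does not describe its specific role.
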