Addgene plasmid #58905: pCMV HA hRB-wt
Purpose: mammalian expression of wild type human Rb
Depositing lab: Steven Dowdy. Depositing organization: University of California, San Diego (UCSD). Publication: Cyclin D activates the Rb tumor suppressor by mono-phosphorylation. Narasimha AM, Kaulich M, Shapiro GS, Choi YJ, Sicinski P, Dowdy SF. Elife. 2014 May 29:e02872. doi: 10.7554/eLife.02872. PubMed 24876129.
Backbone
  Vector backbone: pCMV
  Backbone manufacturer: Clontech
  Vector type: Mammalian Expression
Growth in bacteria
  Bacterial resistance: Ampicillin, 100 μg/mL
  Growth temperature: 37°C
  Growth strain: DH5alpha
  Copy number: High Copy
Gene/Insert
  Gene/Insert name: Rb (alt name: retinoblastoma tumor suppressor protein)
  Species: H. sapiens (human)
  Insert size (bp): 2787
  Entrez Gene: RB1 (a.k.a. OSRC, PPP1R130, RB, p105-Rb, p110-RB1, pRb, pp110)
  Promoter: CMV
  Tag / fusion protein: HA (N terminal on insert)
  Cloning method: Unknown
  Sequencing primers: 5′ CMV-F; 3′ EBV-rev
Terms and licenses: Academic/Nonprofit Terms; Industry Terms: Not Available to Industry
How to cite: pCMV HA hRB-wt was a gift from Steven Dowdy (Addgene plasmid # 58905 ; http://n2t.net/addgene:58905 ; RRID:Addgene_58905)
