>Addgene plasmid #58905 | pCMV HA hRB-wt | addgene partial sequence | sequence record 93312 | CMV-F 5'-CGCAAATGGGCGGTAGGCGTG-3'
GAACCGTCAGATCGCCTGGAGACGCCATCCACGCTGTTTTGACCTCCATAGAAGACACCGGGACCGATCC
AGCCTCCGGACTCTAGAGGATCCGGTACTAGAGGAACTGAAAAACCAGAAAGTTAACTGGTAAGTTTAGT
CTTTTTGTCTTTTATTTCAGGTCCCGGATCCGGTGGTGGTGCAAATCAAAGAACTGCTCCTCAGTGGATG
TTGCCTTTACTTCTAGGCCTGTACGGAAGTGTTACTTCTGCTCTAAAAGCTGCGGAATTGTACCCGCGGG
CCCACCATGTACCCATACGATGTTCCAGATTACGCTCTTATGGCCATGGAGGCCCGAATTCGGTCGACCC
CGCCCAAAACCCCCCGAAAAACGGCCGCCACCGCCGCCGCTGCCGCCGCGGAACCCCCGGCACCGCCGCC
GCCGCCCCCTCCTGAGGAGGACCCAGAGCAGGACAGCGGCCCGGAGGACCTGCCTCTCGTCAGGCTTGAG
TTTGAAGAAACAGAAGAACCTGATTTTACTGCATTATGTCAGAAATTAAAGATACCAGATCATGTCAGAG
AGAGAGCTTGGTTAACTTGGGAGAAAGTTTCATCTGTGGATGGAGTATTGGGAGGTTATATTCAAAAGAA
AAAGGAACTGTGGGGAATCTGTATCTTTATTGCAGCAGTTGACCTAGATGAGATGTCGTTCACTTTTACT
GAGCTACAGAAAAACATAGAAATCAGTGTCCATAAATTCTTTAACTTACTAAAAGAAATTGATACCAGTA
CCAAAGTTGATAATGCTATGTCAAGACTGTTGAA
