>Addgene plasmid #58905 | pCMV HA hRB-wt | addgene partial sequence | sequence record 93623 | hRb-F4 5'-ttgacacaacccagcagttc-3'
AAAGTTTCTTGGATCACATTTTTATTAGCTAAAGGGGAAGTATTACAAATGGAAGATGATCTGGTGATTT
CATTTCAGTTAATGCTATGTGTCCTTGACTATTTTATTAAACTCTCACCTCCCATGTTGCTCAAAGAACC
ATATAAAACAGCTGTTATACCCATTAATGGTTCACCTCGAACACCCAGGCGAGGTCAGAACAGGAGTGCA
CGGATAGCAAAACAACTAGAAAATGATACAAGAATTATTGAAGTTCTCTGTAAAGAACATGAATGTAATA
TAGATGAGGTGAAAAATGTTTATTTCAAAAATTTTATACCTTTTATGAATTCTCTTGGACTTGTAACATC
TAATGGACTTCCAGAGGTTGAAAATCTTTCTAAACGATACGAAGAAATTTATCTTAAAAATAAAGATCTA
GATGCAAGATTATTTTTGGATCATGATAAAACTCTTCAGACTGATTCTATAGACAGTTTTGAAACACAGA
GAACACCACGAAAAAGTAACCTTGATGAAGAGGTGAATGTAATTCCTCCACACACTCCAGTTAGGACTGT
TATGAACACTATCCAACAATTAATGATGATTTTAAATTCAGCAAGTGATCAACCTTCAGAAAATCTGATT
TCCTATTTTAACAACTGCACAGTGAATCCAAAAGAAAGTATACTGAAAAGAGTGAAGGATATAGGATACA
TCTTTAAAGAGAAATTTGCTAAAGCTGTGGGACAGGGTTGTGTCGAAATTGGATCACAGCGATACAAACT
TGGAGTTCGCTTGTATTACCGAGTAATGGAATCCATGCTTAAATCAGAAGAAGAACGATTATCCATTCAA
AATTTTAGCAAACTTCTGAATGACAACATTTTTCATATGTCTTT
