>Addgene plasmid #58905 | pCMV HA hRB-wt | addgene partial sequence | sequence record 93628 | hRb-F2 5'-gtgcgctcttgaggttgtaa-3'
CTTGATTCTGGAACAGATTTGTCTTTCCCATGGATTCTGAATGTGCTTAATTTAAAAGCCTTTGATTTTT
ACAAAGTGATCGAAAGTTTTATCAAAGCAGAAGGCAACTTGACAAGAGAAATGATAAAACATTTAGAACG
ATGTGAACATCGAATCATGGAATCCCTTGCATGGCTCTCAGATTCACCTTTATTTGATCTTATTAAACAA
TCAAAGGACCGAGAAGGACCAACTGATCACCTTGAATCTGCTTGTCCTCTTAATCTTCCTCTCCAGAATA
ATCACACTGCAGCAGATATGTATCTTTCTCCTGTAAGATCTCCAAAGAAAAAAGGTTCAACTACGCGTGT
AAATTCTACTGCAAATGCAGAGACACAAGCAACCTCAGCCTTCCAGACCCAGAAGCCATTGAAATCTACC
TCTCTTTCACTGTTTTATAAAAAAGTGTATCGGCTAGCCTATCTCCGGCTAAATACACTTTGTGAACGCC
TTCTGTCTGAGCACCCAGAATTAGAACATATCATCTGGACCCTTTTCCAGCACACCCTGCAGAATGAGTA
TGAACTCATGAGAGACAGGCATTTGGACCAAATTATGATGTGTTCCATGTATGGCATATGCAAAGTGAAG
AATATAGACCTTAAATTCAAAATCATTGTAACAGCATACAAGGATCTTCCTCATGCTGTTCAGGAGACAT
TCAAACGTGTTTTGATCAAAGAAGAGGAGTATGATTCTATTATAGTATTCTATAACTCGGTCTTCATGCA
GAGACTGAAAACAAATATTTTGCAGTATGCTTCCACCAGGCCCCCTACCTTGTCACCAATACCTCACATT
CCTCGAAGCCCTTACAAGTTTCCTAGTTCACCCTTACGGATTCCT
