>Addgene plasmid #58905 | pCMV HA hRB-wt | addgene partial sequence | sequence record 94646 | EBV-rev 5'-GTGGTTTGTCCAAACTCATC-3'
CCTCATTTCTCTTCCTTGTTTGAGGTATCCATGCTATCATTCATTTTCTGCTTTTGCATTCGTGTTCGAG
TAGAAGTCATTTCTGCCAGTTTCTGCTGAAATTTGGACTCTCCTGGGAGATGTTTACTTCCATCTGCTTC
ATCTGATCCTTCAATATCAAAGCGTAGTTTTTTCAGTGGTTTAGGAGGGTTGCTTCCTTCAGCACTTCTT
TTGAGCACACGGTCGCTGTTACATACCATCTGATTTATTTTCTGGAACTTCTCAGAAGTCCCGAATGATT
CACCAATTGATACTAAGATTCTTGATCTTGGAGTCATTTTTGTTGGTGTTGGCAGACCTTCTGAAATTTT
ATATGGACTCTTCAGGGGTGAAATATAGATGTTCCCTCCAGGAATCCGTAAGGGTGAACTAGGAAACTTG
TAAGGGCTTCGAGGAATGTGAGGTATTGGTGACAAGGTAGGGGGCCTGGTGGAAGCATACTGCAAAATAT
TTGTTTTCAGTCTCTGCATGAAGACCGAGTTATAGAATACTATAATAGAATCATACTCCTCTTCTTTGAT
CAAAACACGTTTGAATGTCTCCTGAACAGCATGAGGAAGATCCTTGTATGCTGTTACAATGATTTTGAAT
TTAAGGTCTATATTCTTCACTTTGCATATGCCATACATGGAACACATCATAATTTGGTCCAAATGCCTGT
CTCTCATGAGTTCATACTCATTCTGCAGGGTGTGCTGGAAAAGGGTCCAGATGATATGTTCTAATTCTGG
GTGCTCAGACAGAAG
